Addgene plasmid #174213: pGFPmAID
Purpose: (Empty Backbone) GFP::mAID donor backbone
Depositing lab: Masato Kanemaki. Depositing organization: National Institute of Genetics. Publication: The auxin-inducible degron 2 (AID2) system enables controlled protein knockdown during embryogenesis and development in Caenorhabditis elegans. Negishi T, Kitagawa S, Horii N, Tanaka Y, Haruta N, Sugimoto A, Sawa H, Hayashi KI, Harata M, Kanemaki MT. Genetics. 2021 Dec 2. pii: 6448232. doi: 10.1093/genetics/iyab218. PubMed 34865044.
Backbone
  Vector backbone: pBluescript
  Vector type: Worm Expression
Growth in bacteria
  Bacterial resistance: Ampicillin, 100 μg/mL
  Growth temperature: 30°C
  Growth strain: ccdB Survival
  Copy number: High Copy
Terms and licenses: Academic/Nonprofit Terms; Industry Terms: Not Available to Industry
How to cite: pGFPmAID was a gift from Masato Kanemaki (Addgene plasmid # 174213 ; http://n2t.net/addgene:174213 ; RRID:Addgene_174213)
