[The description below was written by a language model from this plasmid's Addgene catalogue record and pLannotate feature annotations shown in this document.]
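Description:
pGFPmAID is an empty donor backbone built on pBluescript and catalogued as a worm expression vector. It is intended for making GFP::mAID repair templates for the auxin-inducible degron 2 (AID2) system in Caenorhabditis elegans. The plasmid is propagated in E. coli through a high-copy ColE1/pUC-type origin and selected with ampicillin via the AmpR (β-lactamase) gene and its own promoter. The usual pBluescript elements are also present: an f1 phage origin, T7 and T3 promoters flanking the cloning region, and remnants of the lacZα and lac promoter/operator segment.

The central module is a green fluorescent protein coding sequence derived from Aequorea victoria, followed by a fragment of Arabidopsis IAA17. This fragment is the mini-AID (mAID) degron, which directs auxin-dependent degradation of a tagged protein when a compatible TIR1 receptor is present. No worm promoter or 3' UTR is annotated, which fits a tagging cassette meant to be inserted in frame at a gene of interest rather than a stand-alone expression unit.

On each side of the GFP-mAID cassette lies a near-identical block containing a complete ccdB toxin gene with an adjacent ccdA fragment. The short dpnD and PDK intron hits beside each block are probably incidental annotation matches to the sequence around these cassettes. Two ccdB copies explain why a ccdB-tolerant host strain is needed. They most likely act as negative-selection placeholders that are replaced by the 5' and 3' homology arms of the target locus, so that only plasmids carrying both arms survive in ordinary strains. The record itself does not state the cloning method or the sites used.
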