Features (pLannotate 1.2.2; 21 found; start..end, strand, type, name):
     33..461     -  rep_origin     f1 ori (sequence partly withheld): f1 bacteriophage origin of replication; arrow indicates direction of (+) strand synthesis
    466..623     -  CDS            lacZα (fragment): LacZα fragment of β-galactosidase; lacZ fragment
    626..644     +  promoter       T7 promoter: promoter for bacteriophage T7 RNA polymerase
    669..743     -  CDS            dpnD (fragment): DPND_STRPN - Protein predicted: Swiss-Prot protein existence level 4. From Streptococcus pneumoniae serotype 4 (strain ATCC BAA-334 / TIGR4).
    787..1089    -  CDS            ccdB: CCDB_ECOLI - Also known as G, letB, letD. Experimental evidence at protein level: Swiss-Prot protein existence level 1. Toxic component of a type II toxin-antitoxin (TA) system, functioning in plasmid maintainence. Responsible for the post- segregational killing (PSK) of plasmid-free cells, also referred to as a plasmid addiction system. Half-life of over 2 hours. Cell killing by CcdB is accompanied by filamentation, defects in chromosome and plasmid segregation, defects in cell division, formation of anucleate cells, decreased DNA synthesis and plasmid loss. Interferes with the activity of DN
   1094..1252    -  CDS            ccdA (fragment): CCDA_ECO57 - Also known as H, letA. Experimental evidence at protein level: Swiss-Prot protein existence level 1. Antitoxin component of a type II toxin-antitoxin (TA) system which inhibits the post-segregational killing (PSK) of plasmid-free cells, also referred to as a plasmid addiction system. Binds to and blocks the activity of CcdB; will also remove bound CcdB protein from the CcdB-GyrA complex by forming a CcdA-CcdB complex, a process termed rejuvenation. Functions as a transcriptional corepressor for the ccdAB operon, repression also requires CcdB (By similarity). From Escherichia coli
   1343..1466    -  intron         PDK intron (fragment): pdk; modified pyruvate orthophosphate dikinase intron from Flaveria trinervia 3.0
   1486..2346    +  CDS            sg25: sg25 is a basic (constitutively fluorescent) green fluorescent protein published in 1997, derived from Aequorea victoria.
   2404..2607    +  CDS            IAA17 (fragment): IAA17_ARATH - Also known as AXR3. Experimental evidence at protein level: Swiss-Prot protein existence level 1. Aux/IAA proteins are short-lived transcriptional factors that function as repressors of early auxin response genes at low auxin concentrations. Repression is thought to result from the interaction with auxin response factors (ARFs), proteins that bind to the auxin- responsive promoter element (AuxRE). Formation of heterodimers with ARF proteins may alter their ability to modulate early auxin response genes expression. From Arabidopsis thaliana (Mouse-ear cress).
   2637..2708    -  CDS            dpnD (fragment): DPND_STRPN - Protein predicted: Swiss-Prot protein existence level 4. From Streptococcus pneumoniae serotype 4 (strain ATCC BAA-334 / TIGR4).
   2752..3054    -  CDS            ccdB: CCDB_ECOLI - Also known as G, letB, letD. Experimental evidence at protein level: Swiss-Prot protein existence level 1. Toxic component of a type II toxin-antitoxin (TA) system, functioning in plasmid maintainence. Responsible for the post- segregational killing (PSK) of plasmid-free cells, also referred to as a plasmid addiction system. Half-life of over 2 hours. Cell killing by CcdB is accompanied by filamentation, defects in chromosome and plasmid segregation, defects in cell division, formation of anucleate cells, decreased DNA synthesis and plasmid loss. Interferes with the activity of DN
   3059..3217    -  CDS            ccdA (fragment): CCDA_ECO57 - Also known as H, letA. Experimental evidence at protein level: Swiss-Prot protein existence level 1. Antitoxin component of a type II toxin-antitoxin (TA) system which inhibits the post-segregational killing (PSK) of plasmid-free cells, also referred to as a plasmid addiction system. Binds to and blocks the activity of CcdB; will also remove bound CcdB protein from the CcdB-GyrA complex by forming a CcdA-CcdB complex, a process termed rejuvenation. Functions as a transcriptional corepressor for the ccdAB operon, repression also requires CcdB (By similarity). From Escherichia coli
   3308..3431    -  intron         PDK intron (fragment): pdk; modified pyruvate orthophosphate dikinase intron from Flaveria trinervia 3.0
   3454..3472    -  promoter       T3 promoter: promoter for bacteriophage T3 RNA polymerase
   3517..3533    -  protein_bind   lac operator: The lac repressor binds to the lac operator to inhibit transcription in E. coli. This inhibition can be relieved by adding lactose or isopropyl-β-D-thiogalactopyranoside (IPTG). lac repressor encoded by lacI
   3541..3571    -  promoter       lac promoter: promoter for the E. coli lac operon
   3586..3607    -  protein_bind   CAP binding site: CAP binding activates transcription in the presence of cAMP. E. coli catabolite activator protein
   3620..3712    -  CDS            lacI (fragment): lac repressor; lacI; The lac repressor binds to the lac operator to inhibit transcription in E. coli. This inhibition can be relieved by adding lactose or isopropyl-β-D-thiogalactopyranoside (IPTG).
   3895..4483    -  rep_origin     ori: high-copy-number ColE1/pMB1/pBR322/pUC origin of replication
   4654..5514    -  CDS            AmpR: β-lactamase; bla; confers resistance to ampicillin, carbenicillin, and related antibiotics
   5515..5619    -  promoter       AmpR promoter: bla
>Addgene plasmid #174213 | pGFPmAID | addgene full sequence | sequence record 349416 | Addgene NGS Result
CACCTAAATTGTAAGCGTTAATATTTTGTTAAAATTCGCGTTAAATTTTTGTTAAATCAGCTCATTTTTT
AACCAATAGGCCGAAATCGGCAAAATCCCTTATAAATCAAAAGAATAGACCGAGATAGGGT
[37 nt withheld, positions 132-168]
AAAGAACGTGGACTCCAACGTCAAAGG
[49 nt withheld, positions 196-244]
T
[91 nt withheld, positions 246-336]
G
[124 nt withheld, positions 338-461]
CCCATTCGCCATTCAGGCTGCGCAACTGTTGGGAAGGGCGATCGGTGCGGGCCTCTTCGCTATTACGCCA
GCTGGCGAAAGGGGGATGTGCTGCAAGGCGATTAAGTTGGGTAACGCCAGGGTTTTCCCAGTCACGACGT
TGTAAAACGACGGCCAGTGAATTGTAATACGACTCACTATAGGGCGAATTGGACTAGTGTACGGGCCCAG
TCGTTCGGCTTCATCTGGATTTTCAGCCTCTATACTTACTAAACGTGATAAAGTTTCTGTAATTTCTACT
GTATCGACCTGCAGACTGGCTGTGTATAAGGGAGCCTGACATTTATATTCCCCAGAACATCAGGTTAATG
GCGTTTTTGATGTCATTTTCGCGGTGGCTGAGATCAGCCACTTCTTCCCCGATAACGGAGACCGGCACAC
TGGCCATATCGGTGGTCATCATGCGCCAGCTTTCATCCCCGATATGCACCACCGGGTAAAGTTCACGGGA
GACTTTATCTGACAGCAGACGTGCACTGGCCAGGGGGATCACCATCCGTCGCCCGGGCGTGTCAATAATA
TCACTCTGTACATCCACAAACAGACGATAACGGCTCTCTCTTTTATAGGTGTAAACCTTAAACTGCATTT
CACCAGCCCCTGTTCTCGTCAGCAAAAGAGCCGTTCATTTCAATAAACCGGGCGACCTCAGCCATCCCTT
CCTGATTTTCCGCTTTCCAGCGTTCGGCACGCAGACGACGGGCTTCATTCTGCATGGTTGTGCTTACCAG
ACCGGAGATATTGACATCATATATGCCTTGAGCAACTGATAGCTGTCGCTGTCAACTGTCACTGTAATAC
GCTGCTTCATAGCATACCTCTTTTTGACATACTTCGGGTATACATATCAGTATATATTCTTATACCGCAA
AAATCAGCGCGCAAATACGCATACTGTTATCTGGCTTTTAGTAAGCCGGATCCACGCGGCGTTTACGCCC
CCCCTGCCACTCATCGCAGTACTGTGGGCCCTAAACTAGTAATGAGTAAAGGAGAAGAACTTTTCACTGG
AGTTGTCCCAATTCTTGTTGAATTAGATGGTGATGTTAATGGGCACAAATTTTCTGTCAGTGGAGAGGGT
GAAGGTGATGCAACATACGGAAAACTTACCCTTAAATTTATTTGCACTACTGGAAAACTACCTGTTCCAT
GGGTAAGTTTAAACATATATATACTAACTAACCCTGATTATTTAAATTTTCAGCCAACACTTGTCACTAC
TTTCTGTTATGGTGTTCAATGCTTCTCGAGATACCCAGATCATATGAAACGGCATGACTTTTTCAAGAGT
GCCATGCCCGAAGGTTATGTACAGGAAAGAACTATATTTTTCAAAGATGACGGGAACTACAAGACACGTA
AGTTTAAACAGTTCGGTACTAACTAACCATACATATTTAAATTTTCAGGTGCTGAAGTCAAGTTTGAAGG
TGATACCCTTGTTAATAGAATCGAGTTAAAAGGTATTGATTTTAAAGAAGATGGAAACATTCTTGGACAC
AAATTGGAATACAACTATAACTCACACAATGTATACATCATGGCAGACAAACAAAAGAATGGAATCAAAG
TTGTAAGTTTAAACATGATTTTACTAACTAACTAATCTGATTTAAATTTTCAGAACTTCAAAATTAGACA
CAACATTGAAGATGGAAGCGTTCAACTAGCAGACCATTATCAACAAAATACTCCAATTGGCGATGGCCCT
GTCCTTTTACCAGACAACCATTACCTGTCCACACAATCTGCCCTTTCGAAAGATCCCAACGAAAAGAGAG
ACCACATGGTCCTTCTTGAGTTTGTAACAGCTGCTGGGATTACACATGGCATGGATGAACTATACAAATG
TCTAGAGGATCGGGGGCCCGGTGCCGGTGCTGGTGCTGGTGCTGGTGCCGGTAAAGAAAAGAGTGCTTGC
CCAAAAGACCCTGCTAAACCTCCTGCCAAGGCTCAAGTTGTAGGATGGCCACCTGTTAGATCATACAGAA
AGAATGTCATGGTTTCTTGTCAAAAGTCTTCAGGTGGACCAGAAGCTGCAGCCTTTGTTAAAGTATCTAT
GGATGGTGCCCCATATTTGAGAAAGATTGACTTAAGGATGTACAAGGGTGCTGGAGCAGGCGCCACTAGT
AGTTAACGTTCGGCTTCATCTGGATTTTCAGCCTCTATACTTACTAAACGTGATAAAGTTTCTGTAATTT
CTACTGTATCGACCTGCAGACTGGCTGTGTATAAGGGAGCCTGACATTTATATTCCCCAGAACATCAGGT
TAATGGCGTTTTTGATGTCATTTTCGCGGTGGCTGAGATCAGCCACTTCTTCCCCGATAACGGAGACCGG
CACACTGGCCATATCGGTGGTCATCATGCGCCAGCTTTCATCCCCGATATGCACCACCGGGTAAAGTTCA
CGGGAGACTTTATCTGACAGCAGACGTGCACTGGCCAGGGGGATCACCATCCGTCGCCCGGGCGTGTCAA
TAATATCACTCTGTACATCCACAAACAGACGATAACGGCTCTCTCTTTTATAGGTGTAAACCTTAAACTG
CATTTCACCAGCCCCTGTTCTCGTCAGCAAAAGAGCCGTTCATTTCAATAAACCGGGCGACCTCAGCCAT
CCCTTCCTGATTTTCCGCTTTCCAGCGTTCGGCACGCAGACGACGGGCTTCATTCTGCATGGTTGTGCTT
ACCAGACCGGAGATATTGACATCATATATGCCTTGAGCAACTGATAGCTGTCGCTGTCAACTGTCACTGT
AATACGCTGCTTCATAGCATACCTCTTTTTGACATACTTCGGGTATACATATCAGTATATATTCTTATAC
CGCAAAAATCAGCGCGCAAATACGCATACTGTTATCTGGCTTTTAGTAAGCCGGATCCACGCGGCGTTTA
CGCCCCCCCTGCCACTCATCGCAGTACTGTACTAGTTAACCAGCTTTTGTTCCCTTTAGTGAGGGTTAAT
TTCGAGCTTGGCGTAATCATGGTCATAGCTGTTTCCTGTGTGAAATTGTTATCCGCTCACAATTCCACAC
AACATACGAGCCGGAAGCATAAAGTGTAAAGCCTGGGGTGCCTAATGAGTGAGCTAACTCACATTAATTG
CGTTGCGCTCACTGCCCGCTTTCCAGTCGGGAAACCTGTCGTGCCAGCTGCATTAATGAATCGGCCAACG
CGCGGGGAGAGGCGGTTTGCGTATTGGGCGCTCTTCCGCTTCCTCGCTCACTGACTCGCTGCGCTCGGTC
GTTCGGCTGCGGCGAGCGGTATCAGCTCACTCAAAGGCGGTAATACGGTTATCCACAGAATCAGGGGATA
ACGCAGGAAAGAACATGTGAGCAAAAGGCCAGCAAAAGGCCAGGAACCGTAAAAAGGCCGCGTTGCTGGC
GTTTTTCCATAGGCTCCGCCCCCCTGACGAGCATCACAAAAATCGACGCTCAAGTCAGAGGTGGCGAAAC
CCGACAGGACTATAAAGATACCAGGCGTTTCCCCCTGGAAGCTCCCTCGTGCGCTCTCCTGTTCCGACCC
TGCCGCTTACCGGATACCTGTCCGCCTTTCTCCCTTCGGGAAGCGTGGCGCTTTCTCATAGCTCACGCTG
TAGGTATCTCAGTTCGGTGTAGGTCGTTCGCTCCAAGCTGGGCTGTGTGCACGAACCCCCCGTTCAGCCC
GACCGCTGCGCCTTATCCGGTAACTATCGTCTTGAGTCCAACCCGGTAAGACACGACTTATCGCCACTGG
CAGCAGCCACTGGTAACAGGATTAGCAGAGCGAGGTATGTAGGCGGTGCTACAGAGTTCTTGAAGTGGTG
GCCTAACTACGGCTACACTAGAAGAACAGTATTTGGTATCTGCGCTCTGCTGAAGCCAGTTACCTTCGGA
AAAAGAGTTGGTAGCTCTTGATCCGGCAAACAAACCACCGCTGGTAGCGGTGGTTTTTTTGTTTGCAAGC
AGCAGATTACGCGCAGAAAAAAAGGATCTCAAGAAGATCCTTTGATCTTTTCTACGGGGTCTGACGCTCA
GTGGAACGAAAACTCACGTTAAGGGATTTTGGTCATGAGATTATCAAAAAGGATCTTCACCTAGATCCTT
TTAAATTAAAAATGAAGTTTTAAATCAATCTAAAGTATATATGAGTAAACTTGGTCTGACAGTTACCAAT
GCTTAATCAGTGAGGCACCTATCTCAGCGATCTGTCTATTTCGTTCATCCATAGTTGCCTGACTCCCCGT
CGTGTAGATAACTACGATACGGGAGGGCTTACCATCTGGCCCCAGTGCTGCAATGATACCGCGAGACCCA
CGCTCACCGGCTCCAGATTTATCAGCAATAAACCAGCCAGCCGGAAGGGCCGAGCGCAGAAGTGGTCCTG
CAACTTTATCCGCCTCCATCCAGTCTATTAATTGTTGCCGGGAAGCTAGAGTAAGTAGTTCGCCAGTTAA
TAGTTTGCGCAACGTTGTTGCCATTGCTACAGGCATCGTGGTGTCACGCTCGTCGTTTGGTATGGCTTCA
TTCAGCTCCGGTTCCCAACGATCAAGGCGAGTTACATGATCCCCCATGTTGTGCAAAAAAGCGGTTAGCT
CCTTCGGTCCTCCGATCGTTGTCAGAAGTAAGTTGGCCGCAGTGTTATCACTCATGGTTATGGCAGCACT
GCATAATTCTCTTACTGTCATGCCATCCGTAAGATGCTTTTCTGTGACTGGTGAGTACTCAACCAAGTCA
TTCTGAGAATAGTGTATGCGGCGACCGAGTTGCTCTTGCCCGGCGTCAATACGGGATAATACCGCGCCAC
ATAGCAGAACTTTAAAAGTGCTCATCATTGGAAAACGTTCTTCGGGGCGAAAACTCTCAAGGATCTTACC
GCTGTTGAGATCCAGTTCGATGTAACCCACTCGTGCACCCAACTGATCTTCAGCATCTTTTACTTTCACC
AGCGTTTCTGGGTGAGCAAAAACAGGAAGGCAAAATGCCGCAAAAAAGGGAATAAGGGCGACACGGAAAT
GTTGAATACTCATACTCTTCCTTTTTCAATATTATTGAAGCATTTATCAGGGTTATTGTCTCATGAGCGG
ATACATATTTGAATGTATTTAGAAAAATAAACAAATAGGGGTTCCGCGCACATTTCCCCGAAAAGTGC
